Addgene plasmid #140297: pDEST40-2XFL-Src-S4-KD
Purpose: Expresses Flag-tagged human Src-S4-KD in mammalian cells for structure-function studies
Depositing lab: Mark Moasser. Depositing organization: University of California, San Francisco (UCSF). Publication: A Dimerization Function in the Intrinsically Disordered N-Terminal Region of Src. Spassov DS, Ruiz-Saenz A, Piple A, Moasser MM. Cell Rep. 2018 Oct 9;25(2):449-463.e4. doi: 10.1016/j.celrep.2018.09.035. PubMed 30304684.
Backbone
  Vector backbone: modified pcDNA-pDEST40
  Backbone manufacturer: modified from ThermoFisher 12274015
  Backbone size w/o insert (bp): 7100
  Vector type: Mammalian Expression
  Selectable markers: Neomycin (select with G418)
Growth in bacteria
  Bacterial resistance: Ampicillin, 100 μg/mL
  Growth temperature: 37°C
  Growth strain: DH5alpha
  Copy number: High Copy
Gene/Insert
  Gene/Insert name: Src deletion mutant (alt name: S4--------KD)
  Species: H. sapiens (human)
  Insert size (bp): 906
  Mutation: contains only the SH4 and KD regions
  Entrez Gene: SRC (a.k.a. ASV, SRC1, THC6, c-SRC, p60-Src)
  Promoter: CMV
  Tag / fusion protein: 2X Flag (C terminal on backbone)
  Cloning method: Gateway Cloning
Terms and licenses: Academic/Nonprofit Terms; Industry Terms: Not Available to Industry
How to cite: pDEST40-2XFL-Src-S4-KD was a gift from Mark Moasser (Addgene plasmid # 140297 ; http://n2t.net/addgene:140297 ; RRID:Addgene_140297)
