[The description below was written by a language model from this plasmid's Addgene catalogue record.]
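Description:
pDEST40-2XFL-Src-S4-KD is a mammalian expression plasmid built on a modified version of the commercial Gateway destination vector pcDNA-DEST40, with a backbone of about 7.1 kb. It is maintained in E. coli as a high-copy plasmid under ampicillin selection, and it carries a neomycin resistance marker so that transfected mammalian cells can be selected with G418. No feature table accompanies the record, so details such as the origin of replication, polyadenylation signals and the recombination scars left by Gateway cloning are not documented here.

The payload is a roughly 900 bp deletion mutant of human SRC, the non-receptor tyrosine kinase c-Src, introduced by Gateway recombination and expressed from the strong constitutive CMV promoter. The mutant retains only the SH4 region and the kinase domain (KD), which are joined directly. The intervening portions of the protein have been removed; in full-length Src these would include the unique, SH3 and SH2 regions. The SH4 region is the short N-terminal segment generally associated with myristoylation and membrane attachment of Src. A tandem 2X Flag epitope supplied by the modified backbone is fused to the C terminus of the insert, which leaves the N terminus unmodified and allows detection or immunoprecipitation with anti-Flag antibodies.

The stated purpose is expression of this Flag-tagged truncated Src in mammalian cells for structure-function studies. The associated work concerns a dimerization function in the intrinsically disordered N-terminal region of Src, so the construct most likely serves as one member of a domain-deletion series for mapping which regions contribute to that behaviour.
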