>Addgene plasmid #140297 | pDEST40-2XFL-Src-S4-KD | depositor partial sequence | sequence record 272225 | insert
ATGGGTAGCAACAAGAGCAAGCCCAAGGATGCCAGCCAGCGGCGCCGCAGCAAGCCGCAGACTCAGGGCC
TGGCCAAGGATGCCTGGGAGATCCCTCGGGAGTCGCTGCGGCTGGAGGTCAAGCTGGGCCAGGGCTGCTT
TGGCGAGGTGTGGATGGGGACCTGGAACGGTACCACCAGGGTGGCCATCAAAACCCTGAAGCCTGGCACG
ATGTCTCCAGAGGCCTTCCTGCAGGAGGCCCAGGTCATGAAGAAGCTGAGGCATGAGAAGCTGGTGCAGT
TGTATGCTGTGGTTTCAGAGGAGCCCATTTACATCGTCACGGAGTACATGAGCAAGGGGAGTTTGCTGGA
CTTTCTCAAGGGGGAGACAGGCAAGTACCTGCGGCTGCCTCAGCTGGTGGACATGGCTGCTCAGATCGCC
TCAGGCATGGCGTACGTGGAGCGGATGAACTACGTCCACCGGGACCTTCGTGCAGCCAACATCCTGGTGG
GAGAGAACCTGGTGTGCAAAGTGGCCGACTTTGGGCTGGCTCGGCTCATTGAAGACAATGAGTACACGGC
GCGGCAAGGTGCCAAATTCCCCATCAAGTGGACGGCTCCAGAAGCTGCCCTCTATGGCCGCTTCACCATC
AAGTCGGACGTGTGGTCCTTCGGGATCCTGCTGACTGAGCTCACCACAAAGGGACGGGTGCCCTACCCTG
GGATGGTGAACCGCGAGGTGCTGGACCAGGTGGAGCGGGGCTACCGGATGCCCTGCCCGCCGGAGTGTCC
CGAGTCCCTGCACGACCTCATGTGCCAGTGCTGGCGGAAGGAGCCTGAGGAGCGGCCCACCTTCGAGTAC
CTGCAGGCCTTCCTGGAGGACTACTTCACGTCCACCGAGCCCCAGTACCAGCCCGGGGAGAACCTC
