LOCUS       Exported 6473 bp ds-DNA circular SYN 13-MAY-2021
DEFINITION  Expresses Flag-tagged human Src-S4-KD in mammalian cells for
            structure-function studies.
ACCESSION   .
VERSION     .
KEYWORDS    pDEST40-2XFL-Src-S4-KD
SOURCE      synthetic DNA construct
  ORGANISM  synthetic DNA construct
REFERENCE   1 (bases 1 to 6473)
  AUTHORS   Spassov DS, Ruiz-Saenz A, Piple A, Moasser MM
  TITLE     A Dimerization Function in the Intrinsically Disordered N-Terminal
            Region of Src.
  JOURNAL   Cell Rep. 2018 Oct 9;25(2):449-463.e4. doi:
            10.1016/j.celrep.2018.09.035.
  PUBMED    30304684
REFERENCE   2 (bases 1 to 6473)
  AUTHORS   .
  TITLE     Direct Submission
  JOURNAL   Exported May 13, 2021 from SnapGene Server 1.1.58
            http://www.snapgene.com
FEATURES             Location/Qualifiers
     source          1..6473
                     /organism="synthetic DNA construct"
                     /mol_type="other DNA"
     primer_bind     complement(44..63)
                     /label=pRS-marker
                     /note="pRS vectors, use to sequence yeast selectable
                     marker"
     enhancer        235..614
                     /label=CMV enhancer
                     /note="human cytomegalovirus immediate early enhancer"
     promoter        615..818
                     /label=CMV promoter
                     /note="human cytomegalovirus (CMV) immediate early
                     promoter"
     primer_bind     769..789
                     /label=CMV-F
                     /note="Human CMV immediate early promoter, forward primer"
     primer_bind     863..882
                     /label=T7
                     /note="T7 promoter, forward primer"
     promoter        863..881
                     /label=T7 promoter
                     /note="promoter for bacteriophage T7 RNA polymerase"
     protein_bind    911..935
                     /gene="mutant version of attB"
                     /label=attB1
                     /bound_moiety="BP Clonase(TM)"
                     /note="recombination site for the Gateway(R) BP reaction"
     protein_bind    complement(1860..1884)
                     /gene="mutant version of attB"
                     /label=attB2
                     /bound_moiety="BP Clonase(TM)"
                     /note="recombination site for the Gateway(R) BP reaction"
     CDS             1895..1918
                     /codon_start=1
                     /product="FLAG(R) epitope tag, followed by an enterokinase
                     cleavage site"
                     /label=FLAG
                     /translation="DYKDDDDK"
     CDS             1922..1945
                     /codon_start=1
                     /product="FLAG(R) epitope tag, followed by an enterokinase
                     cleavage site"
                     /label=FLAG
                     /translation="DYKDDDDK"
     CDS             1971..2012
                     /codon_start=1
                     /product="epitope tag from simian virus 5"
                     /label=V5 tag
                     /translation="GKPIPNPLLGLDST"
     CDS             2022..2039
                     /codon_start=1
                     /product="6xHis affinity tag"
                     /label=6xHis
                     /translation="HHHHHH"
     primer_bind     complement(2062..2079)
                     /label=BGH-rev
                     /note="Bovine growth hormone terminator, reverse primer.
                     Also called BGH reverse"
     polyA_signal    2068..2292
                     /label=bGH poly(A) signal
                     /note="bovine growth hormone polyadenylation signal"
     rep_origin      2338..2766
                     /direction=RIGHT
                     /label=f1 ori
                     /note="f1 bacteriophage origin of replication; arrow
                     indicates direction of (+) strand synthesis"
     primer_bind     complement(2425..2444)
                     /label=F1ori-R
                     /note="F1 origin, reverse primer"
     primer_bind     2635..2656
                     /label=F1ori-F
                     /note="F1 origin, forward primer"
     primer_bind     complement(2775..2795)
                     /label=pBABE 3'
                     /note="SV40 enhancer, reverse primer for pBABE vectors"
     promoter        2780..3109
                     /label=SV40 promoter
                     /note="SV40 enhancer and early promoter"
     rep_origin      2960..3095
                     /label=SV40 ori
                     /note="SV40 origin of replication"
     primer_bind     3022..3041
                     /label=SV40pro-F
                     /note="SV40 promoter/origin, forward primer"
     CDS             3176..3970
                     /codon_start=1
                     /gene="aph(3')-II (or nptII)"
                     /product="aminoglycoside phosphotransferase from Tn5"
                     /label=NeoR/KanR
                     /note="confers resistance to neomycin, kanamycin, and G418
                     (Geneticin(R))"
                     /translation="MIEQDGLHAGSPAAWVERLFGYDWAQQTIGCSDAAVFRLSAQGRP
                     VLFVKTDLSGALNELQDEAARLSWLATTGVPCAAVLDVVTEAGRDWLLLGEVPGQDLLS
                     SHLAPAEKVSIMADAMRRLHTLDPATCPFDHQAKHRIERARTRMEAGLVDQDDLDEEHQ
                     GLAPAELFARLKARMPDGEDLVVTHGDACLPNIMVENGRFSGFIDCGRLGVADRYQDIA
                     LATRDIAEELGGEWADRFLVLYGIAAPDSQRIAFYRLLDEFF"
     primer_bind     complement(3230..3249)
                     /label=Neo-R
                     /note="Neomycin resistance gene, reverse primer"
     primer_bind     3840..3859
                     /label=Neo-F
                     /note="Neomycin resistance gene, forward primer"
     polyA_signal    4146..4267
                     /label=SV40 poly(A) signal
                     /note="SV40 polyadenylation signal"
     primer_bind     complement(4183..4202)
                     /label=SV40pA-R
                     /note="SV40 polyA, reverse primer"
     primer_bind     4237..4256
                     /label=EBV-rev
                     /note="SV40 polyA terminator, reverse primer"
     primer_bind     complement(4316..4332)
                     /label=M13 rev
                     /note="common sequencing primer, one of multiple similar
                     variants"
     primer_bind     complement(4316..4332)
                     /label=M13 Reverse
                     /note="In lacZ gene. Also called M13-rev"
     primer_bind     complement(4329..4351)
                     /label=M13/pUC Reverse
                     /note="In lacZ gene"
     protein_bind    4340..4356
                     /label=lac operator
                     /bound_moiety="lac repressor encoded by lacI"
                     /note="The lac repressor binds to the lac operator to
                     inhibit transcription in E. coli. This inhibition can be
                     relieved by adding lactose or
                     isopropyl-beta-D-thiogalactopyranoside (IPTG)."
     promoter        complement(4364..4394)
                     /label=lac promoter
                     /note="promoter for the E. coli lac operon"
     protein_bind    4409..4430
                     /label=CAP binding site
                     /bound_moiety="E. coli catabolite activator protein"
                     /note="CAP binding activates transcription in the presence
                     of cAMP."
     primer_bind     complement(4547..4564)
                     /label=L4440
                     /note="L4440 vector, forward primer"
     rep_origin      complement(4718..5306)
                     /direction=LEFT
                     /label=ori
                     /note="high-copy-number ColE1/pMB1/pBR322/pUC origin of
                     replication"
     primer_bind     complement(4798..4817)
                     /label=pBR322ori-F
                     /note="pBR322 origin, forward primer"
     CDS             complement(5477..6337)
                     /codon_start=1
                     /gene="bla"
                     /product="beta-lactamase"
                     /label=AmpR
                     /note="confers resistance to ampicillin, carbenicillin, and
                     related antibiotics"
                     /translation="MSIQHFRVALIPFFAAFCLPVFAHPETLVKVKDAEDQLGARVGYI
                     ELDLNSGKILESFRPEERFPMMSTFKVLLCGAVLSRIDAGQEQLGRRIHYSQNDLVEYS
                     PVTEKHLTDGMTVRELCSAAITMSDNTAANLLLTTIGGPKELTAFLHNMGDHVTRLDRW
                     EPELNEAIPNDERDTTMPVAMATTLRKLLTGELLTLASRQQLIDWMEADKVAGPLLRSA
                     LPAGWFIADKSGAGERGSRGIIAALGPDGKPSRIVVIYTTGSQATMDERNRQIAEIGAS
                     LIKHW"
     primer_bind     6100..6119
                     /label=Amp-R
                     /note="Ampicillin resistance gene, reverse primer"
     promoter        complement(6338..6442)
                     /gene="bla"
                     /label=AmpR promoter
ORIGIN
        1 gacggatcgg gagatctccc gatcccctat ggtgcactct cagtacaatc tgctctgatg
       61 ccgcatagtt aagccagtat ctgctccctg cttgtgtgtt ggaggtcgct gagtagtgcg
      121 cgagcaaaat ttaagctaca acaaggcaag gcttgaccga caattgcatg aagaatctgc
      181 ttagggttag gcgttttgcg ctgcttcgcg atgtacgggc cagatatacg cgttgacatt
      241 gattattgac tagttattaa tagtaatcaa ttacggggtc attagttcat agcccatata
      301 tggagttccg cgttacataa cttacggtaa atggcccgcc tggctgaccg cccaacgacc
      361 cccgcccatt gacgtcaata atgacgtatg ttcccatagt aacgccaata gggactttcc
      421 attgacgtca atgggtggag tatttacggt aaactgccca cttggcagta catcaagtgt
      481 atcatatgcc aagtacgccc cctattgacg tcaatgacgg taaatggccc gcctggcatt
      541 atgcccagta catgacctta tgggactttc ctacttggca gtacatctac gtattagtca
      601 tcgctattac catggtgatg cggttttggc agtacatcaa tgggcgtgga tagcggtttg
      661 actcacgggg atttccaagt ctccacccca ttgacgtcaa tgggagtttg ttttggcacc
      721 aaaatcaacg ggactttcca aaatgtcgta acaactccgc cccattgacg caaatgggcg
      781 gtaggcgtgt acggtgggag gtctatataa gcagagctct ctggctaact agagaaccca
      841 ctgcttactg gcttatcgaa attaatacga ctcactatag ggagacccaa gctggctagt
      901 taagctatca acaagtttgt acaaaaaagc aggcttcgaa ggagatagaa ccatgggtag
      961 caacaagagc aagcccaagg atgccagcca gcggcgccgc agcaagccgc agactcaggg
     1021 cctggccaag gatgcctggg agatccctcg ggagtcgctg cggctggagg tcaagctggg
     1081 ccagggctgc tttggcgagg tgtggatggg gacctggaac ggtaccacca gggtggccat
     1141 caaaaccctg aagcctggca cgatgtctcc agaggccttc ctgcaggagg cccaggtcat
     1201 gaagaagctg aggcatgaga agctggtgca gttgtatgct gtggtttcag aggagcccat
     1261 ttacatcgtc acggagtaca tgagcaaggg gagtttgctg gactttctca agggggagac
     1321 aggcaagtac ctgcggctgc ctcagctggt ggacatggct gctcagatcg cctcaggcat
     1381 ggcgtacgtg gagcggatga actacgtcca ccgggacctt cgtgcagcca acatcctggt
     1441 gggagagaac ctggtgtgca aagtggccga ctttgggctg gctcggctca ttgaagacaa
     1501 tgagtacacg gcgcggcaag gtgccaaatt ccccatcaag tggacggctc cagaagctgc
     1561 cctctatggc cgcttcacca tcaagtcgga cgtgtggtcc ttcgggatcc tgctgactga
     1621 gctcaccaca aagggacggg tgccctaccc tgggatggtg aaccgcgagg tgctggacca
     1681 ggtggagcgg ggctaccgga tgccctgccc gccggagtgt cccgagtccc tgcacgacct
     1741 catgtgccag tgctggcgga aggagcctga ggagcggccc accttcgagt acctgcaggc
     1801 cttcctggag gactacttca cgtccaccga gccccagtac cagcccgggg agaacctcga
     1861 cccagctttc ttgtacaaag tggttgatct agaggattac aaggatgacg acgataaggg
     1921 agattacaag gatgacgacg ataagtgatc tagagggccc gcggttcgaa ggtaagccta
     1981 tccctaaccc tctcctcggt ctcgattcta cgcgtaccgg tcatcatcac catcaccatt
     2041 gagtttaaac ccgctgatca gcctcgactg tgccttctag ttgccagcca tctgttgttt
     2101 gcccctcccc cgtgccttcc ttgaccctgg aaggtgccac tcccactgtc ctttcctaat
     2161 aaaatgagga aattgcatcg cattgtctga gtaggtgtca ttctattctg gggggtgggg
     2221 tggggcagga cagcaagggg gaggattggg aagacaatag caggcatgct ggggatgcgg
     2281 tgggctctat ggcttctgag gcggaaagaa ccagctgggg ctctaggggg tatccccnnn
     2341 nnnnnnnnnn nnnnnnnnnn nnnnnnnnnn nnnnnnnnnn nnnnnnnnnn nnnnnnnnnn
     2401 nnnnnnnnnn nnnnnnnnnn nnnnnnnnnn nnnnnnnnnn nnnnnnnnnn nnnnnnnnnn
     2461 ncnnnnnnnn nnnnnnnnnn nnnnnnnnnn nnnnnnnnnn nnnnnnnnnn nnnnnnnnnn
     2521 nnnnnnnnnn nnnnnnnnnn nnnnnnnnnn nnnannnnnn nnnnnnnnnn nnnnnnnnnn
     2581 nnnnnnnnnn nnnnnnnnnn nnncctttga cgttggagtc cacgttcttt aatagtggac
     2641 tcttgttcca aactggaaca acactcaacc ctatctcggt ctattctttt gatttataag
     2701 ggattttgcc gatttcggcc tattggttaa aaaatgagct gatttaacaa aaatttaacg
     2761 cgaattaatt ctgtggaatg tgtgtcagtt agggtgtgga aagtccccag gctccccagc
     2821 aggcagaagt atgcaaagca tgcatctcaa ttagtcagca accaggtgtg gaaagtcccc
     2881 aggctcccca gcaggcagaa gtatgcaaag catgcatctc aattagtcag caaccatagt
     2941 cccgccccta actccgccca tcccgcccct aactccgccc agttccgccc attctccgcc
     3001 ccatggctga ctaatttttt ttatttatgc agaggccgag gccgcctctg cctctgagct
     3061 attccagaag tagtgaggag gcttttttgg aggcctaggc ttttgcaaaa agctcccggg
     3121 agcttgtata tccattttcg gatctgatca agagacagga tgaggatcgt ttcgcatgat
     3181 tgaacaagat ggattgcacg caggttctcc ggccgcttgg gtggagaggc tattcggcta
     3241 tgactgggca caacagacaa tcggctgctc tgatgccgcc gtgttccggc tgtcagcgca
     3301 ggggcgcccg gttctttttg tcaagaccga cctgtccggt gccctgaatg aactgcagga
     3361 cgaggcagcg cggctatcgt ggctggccac gacgggcgtt ccttgcgcag ctgtgctcga
     3421 cgttgtcact gaagcgggaa gggactggct gctattgggc gaagtgccgg ggcaggatct
     3481 cctgtcatct caccttgctc ctgccgagaa agtatccatc atggctgatg caatgcggcg
     3541 gctgcatacg cttgatccgg ctacctgccc attcgaccac caagcgaaac atcgcatcga
     3601 gcgagcacgt actcggatgg aagccggtct tgtcgatcag gatgatctgg acgaagagca
     3661 tcaggggctc gcgccagccg aactgttcgc caggctcaag gcgcgcatgc ccgacggcga
     3721 ggatctcgtc gtgacccatg gcgatgcctg cttgccgaat atcatggtgg aaaatggccg
     3781 cttttctgga ttcatcgact gtggccggct gggtgtggcg gaccgctatc aggacatagc
     3841 gttggctacc cgtgatattg ctgaagagct tggcggcgaa tgggctgacc gcttcctcgt
     3901 gctttacggt atcgccgctc ccgattcgca gcgcatcgcc ttctatcgcc ttcttgacga
     3961 gttcttctga gcgggactct ggggttcgcg aaatgaccga ccaagcgacg cccaacctgc
     4021 catcacgaga tttcgattcc accgccgcct tctatgaaag gttgggcttc ggaatcgttt
     4081 tccgggacgc cggctggatg atcctccagc gcggggatct catgctggag ttcttcgccc
     4141 accccaactt gtttattgca gcttataatg gttacaaata aagcaatagc atcacaaatt
     4201 tcacaaataa agcatttttt tcactgcatt ctagttgtgg tttgtccaaa ctcatcaatg
     4261 tatcttatca tgtctgtata ccgtcgacct ctagctagag cttggcgtaa tcatggtcat
     4321 agctgtttcc tgtgtgaaat tgttatccgc tcacaattcc acacaacata cgagccggaa
     4381 gcataaagtg taaagcctgg ggtgcctaat gagtgagcta actcacatta attgcgttgc
     4441 gctcactgcc cgctttccag tcgggaaacc tgtcgtgcca gctgcattaa tgaatcggcc
     4501 aacgcgcggg gagaggcggt ttgcgtattg ggcgctcttc cgcttcctcg ctcactgact
     4561 cgctgcgctc ggtcgttcgg ctgcggcgag cggtatcagc tcactcaaag gcggtaatac
     4621 ggttatccac agaatcaggg gataacgcag gaaagaacat gtgagcaaaa ggccagcaaa
     4681 aggccaggaa ccgtaaaaag gccgcgttgc tggcgttttt ccataggctc cgcccccctg
     4741 acgagcatca caaaaatcga cgctcaagtc agaggtggcg aaacccgaca ggactataaa
     4801 gataccaggc gtttccccct ggaagctccc tcgtgcgctc tcctgttccg accctgccgc
     4861 ttaccggata cctgtccgcc tttctccctt cgggaagcgt ggcgctttct catagctcac
     4921 gctgtaggta tctcagttcg gtgtaggtcg ttcgctccaa gctgggctgt gtgcacgaac
     4981 cccccgttca gcccgaccgc tgcgccttat ccggtaacta tcgtcttgag tccaacccgg
     5041 taagacacga cttatcgcca ctggcagcag ccactggtaa caggattagc agagcgaggt
     5101 atgtaggcgg tgctacagag ttcttgaagt ggtggcctaa ctacggctac actagaagaa
     5161 cagtatttgg tatctgcgct ctgctgaagc cagttacctt cggaaaaaga gttggtagct
     5221 cttgatccgg caaacaaacc accgctggta gcggtggttt ttttgtttgc aagcagcaga
     5281 ttacgcgcag aaaaaaagga tctcaagaag atcctttgat cttttctacg gggtctgacg
     5341 ctcagtggaa cgaaaactca cgttaaggga ttttggtcat gagattatca aaaaggatct
     5401 tcacctagat ccttttaaat taaaaatgaa gttttaaatc aatctaaagt atatatgagt
     5461 aaacttggtc tgacagttac caatgcttaa tcagtgaggc acctatctca gcgatctgtc
     5521 tatttcgttc atccatagtt gcctgactcc ccgtcgtgta gataactacg atacgggagg
     5581 gcttaccatc tggccccagt gctgcaatga taccgcgaga cccacgctca ccggctccag
     5641 atttatcagc aataaaccag ccagccggaa gggccgagcg cagaagtggt cctgcaactt
     5701 tatccgcctc catccagtct attaattgtt gccgggaagc tagagtaagt agttcgccag
     5761 ttaatagttt gcgcaacgtt gttgccattg ctacaggcat cgtggtgtca cgctcgtcgt
     5821 ttggtatggc ttcattcagc tccggttccc aacgatcaag gcgagttaca tgatccccca
     5881 tgttgtgcaa aaaagcggtt agctccttcg gtcctccgat cgttgtcaga agtaagttgg
     5941 ccgcagtgtt atcactcatg gttatggcag cactgcataa ttctcttact gtcatgccat
     6001 ccgtaagatg cttttctgtg actggtgagt actcaaccaa gtcattctga gaatagtgta
     6061 tgcggcgacc gagttgctct tgcccggcgt caatacggga taataccgcg ccacatagca
     6121 gaactttaaa agtgctcatc attggaaaac gttcttcggg gcgaaaactc tcaaggatct
     6181 taccgctgtt gagatccagt tcgatgtaac ccactcgtgc acccaactga tcttcagcat
     6241 cttttacttt caccagcgtt tctgggtgag caaaaacagg aaggcaaaat gccgcaaaaa
     6301 agggaataag ggcgacacgg aaatgttgaa tactcatact cttccttttt caatattatt
     6361 gaagcattta tcagggttat tgtctcatga gcggatacat atttgaatgt atttagaaaa
     6421 ataaacaaat aggggttccg cgcacatttc cccgaaaagt gccacctgac gtc
//
